Addgene plasmid #172635: pLVX-2xFLAG-2xSTREP-CCND1(P287S)-IRES-mCherry
Purpose: Lentiviral bicistronic vector for the constitutive co-expression of 2xFLAG-2xSTREP-tagged cyclin D1(P287S) and mCherry in mammalian cells
Depositing lab: Michele Pagano. Depositing organization: NYU Grossman School of Medicine. Publication: CRL4(AMBRA1) is a master regulator of D-type cyclins. Simoneschi D, Rona G, Zhou N, Jeong YT, Jiang S, Milletti G, Arbini AA, O'Sullivan A, Wang AA, Nithikasem S, Keegan S, Siu Y, Cianfanelli V, Maiani E, Nazio F, Cecconi F, Boccalatte F, Fenyo D, Jones DR, Busino L, Pagano M. Nature. 2021 Apr;592(7856):789-793. doi: 10.1038/s41586-021-03445-y. Epub 2021 Apr 14. PubMed 33854235.
Backbone
  Vector backbone: pLVX-IRES-mCherry
  Backbone manufacturer: Takara Bio
  Vector type: Mammalian Expression, Lentiviral
  Selectable markers: mCherry
Growth in bacteria
  Bacterial resistance: Ampicillin, 100 μg/mL
  Growth temperature: 37°C
  Growth strain: NEB Stable
  Copy number: High Copy
Gene/Insert
  Gene/Insert name: CCND1 (alt names: cyclin D1; BCL1)
  Species: H. sapiens (human)
  Mutation: Pro287Ser
  Entrez Gene: CCND1 (a.k.a. BCL1, D11S287E, PRAD1, U21B31)
  Promoter: CMV
  Tag / fusion protein: 2xFLAG-2xSTREP (N terminal on insert)
  Cloning method: Restriction Enzyme; 5′ cloning site Unknown (unknown if destroyed); 3′ cloning site Unknown (unknown if destroyed)
  Sequencing primers: 5′ CMV Forward
Terms and licenses: Academic/Nonprofit Terms; Industry Terms: Not Available to Industry
How to cite: pLVX-2xFLAG-2xSTREP-CCND1(P287S)-IRES-mCherry was a gift from Michele Pagano (Addgene plasmid # 172635 ; http://n2t.net/addgene:172635 ; RRID:Addgene_172635)
