[The description below was written by a language model from this plasmid's Addgene catalogue record and pLannotate feature annotations shown in this document.]
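Description:
pLVX-2xFLAG-2xSTREP-CCND1(P287S)-IRES-mCherry is a 9.2 kb HIV-1-based lentiviral transfer plasmid built on the Takara pLVX-IRES-mCherry backbone for constitutive expression in mammalian cells. It is propagated in E. coli as a high-copy plasmid through a ColE1/pUC-type origin and selected with ampicillin via the β-lactamase gene. The viral portion is bounded by two HIV-1 LTR regions and contains the Ψ packaging signal with an adjoining gag fragment, the Rev response element for Rev-dependent nuclear export of the genomic RNA, and the cPPT/CTS, which aids nuclear import of the reverse-transcribed genome. Nef-matching fragments annotated next to both LTRs probably reflect LTR-flanking viral sequence rather than an expressed gene. Because no packaging or envelope genes are present, these functions must be supplied in trans to make particles.

The payload is a single bicistronic transcript driven by the CMV immediate-early enhancer and promoter. The first cistron encodes human cyclin D1 (CCND1) carrying the Pro287Ser substitution, fused at its N-terminus to a 2xFLAG-2xSTREP tandem tag. The annotation tool picked up only partial FLAG and Strep-tag II matches upstream of the coding region. An EMCV IRES then allows cap-independent translation of mCherry from the same mRNA, so red fluorescence marks transduced or transfected cells and serves as the only mammalian marker, as no drug-resistance cassette is present. A WPRE downstream of mCherry enhances transcript stability and expression.

The tags suit immunodetection and affinity purification of the mutant cyclin and its binding partners. The associated publication concerns CRL4(AMBRA1) regulation of D-type cyclins, though the record does not describe the specific effect of the P287S mutation.
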