Features (pLannotate 1.2.2; 26 found; start..end, strand, type, name):
    377..634     +  LTR            5' LTR (truncated): truncated 5' long terminal repeat (LTR) from HIV-1
    681..806     +  misc_feature   HIV-1 Ψ: packaging signal of human immunodeficiency virus type 1
    790..1128    +  CDS            HIV-1 gag (fragment): gag protein from human immunodeficiency virus 1; gag
   1303..1536    +  misc_feature   RRE: The Rev response element (RRE) of HIV-1 allows for Rev-dependent mRNA export from the nucleus to the cytoplasm.
   1913..2013    +  CDS            Rev (fragment): human immunodeficiency virus 1 (HIV-1) Rev protein; rev; enhances nuclear export of unspliced and incompletely spliced viral mRNAs
   2028..2143    +  misc_feature   cPPT/CTS: central polypurine tract and central termination sequence of HIV-1 (lacking the first T)
   2201..2504    +  enhancer       CMV enhancer: human cytomegalovirus immediate early enhancer
   2505..2708    +  promoter       CMV promoter: human cytomegalovirus (CMV) immediate early promoter
   2818..2838    +  CDS            FLAG (fragment): FLAG® epitope tag, followed by an enterokinase cleavage site
   2953..2972    +  CDS            Strep-Tag II (fragment): peptide that binds Strep-Tactin®, an engineered form of streptavidin
   2995..3876    +  CDS            CCND1: CCND1_HUMAN - Also known as BCL1, PRAD1. Experimental evidence at protein level: Swiss-Prot protein existence level 1. Regulatory component of the cyclin D1-CDK4 (DC) complex that phosphorylates and inhibits members of the retinoblastoma (RB) protein family including RB1 and regulates the cell-cycle during G(1)/S transition. Phosphorylation of RB1 allows dissociation of the transcription factor E2F from the RB/E2F complex and the subsequent transcription of E2F target genes which are responsible for the progression through the G(1) phase. Hypophosphorylates RB1 in early G(1) phase. Cyclin D-CD
   3886..3905    -  misc_feature   MCS (fragment): pBluescript multiple cloning site
   3914..4486    +  misc_feature   IRES: internal ribosome entry site (IRES) of the encephalomyocarditis virus (EMCV)
   4488..5195    +  CDS            mCherry: mCherry is a basic (constitutively fluorescent) red fluorescent protein published in 2004, derived from Discosoma sp.. It is reported to be a very rapidly-maturing monomer with low acid sensitivity.
   5212..5800    +  misc_feature   WPRE: woodchuck hepatitis virus posttranscriptional regulatory element
   5817..6335    +  CDS            nef (fragment): NEF_HV1BR - Experimental evidence at protein level: Swiss-Prot protein existence level 1. Extracellular Nef protein targets CD4(+) T-lymphocytes for apoptosis by interacting with CXCR4 surface receptors (PubMed:14990729). From Human immunodeficiency virus type 1 group M subtype B (isolate BRU/LAI) (HIV-1).
   6383..6640    +  LTR            5' LTR (truncated): truncated 5' long terminal repeat (LTR) from HIV-1
   6792..6808    -  protein_bind   lac operator: The lac repressor binds to the lac operator to inhibit transcription in E. coli. This inhibition can be relieved by adding lactose or isopropyl-β-D-thiogalactopyranoside (IPTG). lac repressor encoded by lacI
   6816..6846    -  promoter       lac promoter: promoter for the E. coli lac operon
   6861..6882    -  protein_bind   CAP binding site: CAP binding activates transcription in the presence of cAMP. E. coli catabolite activator protein
   6895..6987    -  CDS            lacI (fragment): lac repressor; lacI; The lac repressor binds to the lac operator to inhibit transcription in E. coli. This inhibition can be relieved by adding lactose or isopropyl-β-D-thiogalactopyranoside (IPTG).
   7170..7758    -  rep_origin     ori: high-copy-number ColE1/pMB1/pBR322/pUC origin of replication
   7929..8789    -  CDS            AmpR: β-lactamase; bla; confers resistance to ampicillin, carbenicillin, and related antibiotics
   8790..8894    -  promoter       AmpR promoter: bla
   8942..9076    +  polyA_signal   SV40 poly(A) signal: SV40 polyadenylation signal
   9243..329     +  CDS            nef (fragment) (across the origin): NEF_HV1BR - Experimental evidence at protein level: Swiss-Prot protein existence level 1. Extracellular Nef protein targets CD4(+) T-lymphocytes for apoptosis by interacting with CXCR4 surface receptors (PubMed:14990729). From Human immunodeficiency virus type 1 group M subtype B (isolate BRU/LAI) (HIV-1).
>Addgene plasmid #172635 | pLVX-2xFLAG-2xSTREP-CCND1(P287S)-IRES-mCherry | addgene full sequence | sequence record 340162 | Addgene NGS Result
TGGAAGGGCTAATTCACTCCCAAAGAAGACAAGATATCCTTGATCTGTGGATCTACCACACACAAGGCTA
CTTCCCTGATTAGCAGAACTACACACCAGGGCCAGGGGTCAGATATCCACTGACCTTTGGATGGTGCTAC
AAGCTAGTACCAGTTGAGCCAGATAAGGTAGAAGAGGCCAATAAAGGAGAGAACACCAGCTTGTTACACC
CTGTGAGCCTGCATGGGATGGATGACCCGGAGAGAGAAGTGTTAGAGTGGAGGTTTGACAGCCGCCTAGC
ATTTCATCACGTGGCCCGAGAGCTGCATCCGGAGTACTTCAAGAACTGCTGATATCGAGCTTGCTACAAG
GGACTTTCCGCTGGGGACTTTCCAGGGAGGCGTGGCCTGGGCGGGACTGGGGAGTGGCGAGCCCTCAGAT
CCTGCATATAAGCAGCTGCTTTTTGCCTGTACTGGGTCTCTCTGGTTAGACCAGATCTGAGCCTGGGAGC
TCTCTGGCTAACTAGGGAACCCACTGCTTAAGCCTCAATAAAGCTTGCCTTGAGTGCTTCAAGTAGTGTG
TGCCCGTCTGTTGTGTGACTCTGGTAACTAGAGATCCCTCAGACCCTTTTAGTCAGTGTGGAAAATCTCT
AGCAGTGGCGCCCGAACAGGGACTTGAAAGCGAAAGGGAAACCAGAGGAGCTCTCTCGACGCAGGACTCG
GCTTGCTGAAGCGCGCACGGCAAGAGGCGAGGGGCGGCGACTGGTGAGTACGCCAAAAATTTTGACTAGC
GGAGGCTAGAAGGAGAGAGATGGGTGCGAGAGCGTCAGTATTAAGCGGGGGAGAATTAGATCGCGATGGG
AAAAAATTCGGTTAAGGCCAGGGGGAAAGAAAAAATATAAATTAAAACATATAGTATGGGCAAGCAGGGA
GCTAGAACGATTCGCAGTTAATCCTGGCCTGTTAGAAACATCAGAAGGCTGTAGACAAATACTGGGACAG
CTACAACCATCCCTTCAGACAGGATCAGAAGAACTTAGATCATTATATAATACAGTAGCAACCCTCTATT
GTGTGCATCAAAGGATAGAGATAAAAGACACCAAGGAAGCTTTAGACAAGATAGAGGAAGAGCAAAACAA
AAGTAAGACCACCGCACAGCAAGCGGCCGGCCGCTGATCTTCAGACCTGGAGGAGGAGATATGAGGGACA
ATTGGAGAAGTGAATTATATAAATATAAAGTAGTAAAAATTGAACCATTAGGAGTAGCACCCACCAAGGC
AAAGAGAAGAGTGGTGCAGAGAGAAAAAAGAGCAGTGGGAATAGGAGCTTTGTTCCTTGGGTTCTTGGGA
GCAGCAGGAAGCACTATGGGCGCAGCGTCAATGACGCTGACGGTACAGGCCAGACAATTATTGTCTGGTA
TAGTGCAGCAGCAGAACAATTTGCTGAGGGCTATTGAGGCGCAACAGCATCTGTTGCAACTCACAGTCTG
GGGCATCAAGCAGCTCCAGGCAAGAATCCTGGCTGTGGAAAGATACCTAAAGGATCAACAGCTCCTGGGG
ATTTGGGGTTGCTCTGGAAAACTCATTTGCACCACTGCTGTGCCTTGGAATGCTAGTTGGAGTAATAAAT
CTCTGGAACAGATTTGGAATCACACGACCTGGATGGAGTGGGACAGAGAAATTAACAATTACACAAGCTT
AATACACTCCTTAATTGAAGAATCGCAAAACCAGCAAGAAAAGAATGAACAAGAATTATTGGAATTAGAT
AAATGGGCAAGTTTGTGGAATTGGTTTAACATAACAAATTGGCTGTGGTATATAAAATTATTCATAATGA
TAGTAGGAGGCTTGGTAGGTTTAAGAATAGTTTTTGCTGTACTTTCTATAGTGAATAGAGTTAGGCAGGG
ATATTCACCATTATCGTTTCAGACCCACCTCCCAACCCCGAGGGGACCCGACAGGCCCGAAGGAATAGAA
GAAGAAGGTGGAGAGAGAGACAGAGACAGATCCATTCGATTAGTGAACGGATCTCGACGGTATCGCCTTT
AAAAGAAAAGGGGGGATTGGGGGGTACAGTGCAGGGGAAAGAATAGTAGACATAATAGCAACAGACATAC
AAACTAAAGAATTACAAAAACAAATTACAAAAATTCAAAATTTTCGGGTTTATTACAGGGACAGCAGAGA
TCCAGTTTATCGATAAGCTTGGGAGTTCCGCGTTACATAACTTACGGTAAATGGCCCGCCTGGCTGACCG
CCCAACGACCCCCGCCCATTGACGTCAATAATGACGTATGTTCCCATAGTAACGCCAATAGGGACTTTCC
ATTGACGTCAATGGGTGGAGTATTTACGGTAAACTGCCCACTTGGCAGTACATCAAGTGTATCATATGCC
AAGTACGCCCCCTATTGACGTCAATGACGGTAAATGGCCCGCCTGGCATTATGCCCAGTACATGACCTTA
TGGGACTTTCCTACTTGGCAGTACATCTACGTATTAGTCATCGCTATTACCATGGTGATGCGGTTTTGGC
AGTACATCAATGGGCGTGGATAGCGGTTTGACTCACGGGGATTTCCAAGTCTCCACCCCATTGACGTCAA
TGGGAGTTTGTTTTGGCACCAAAATCAACGGGACTTTCCAAAATGTCGTAACAACTCCGCCCCATTGACG
CAAATGGGCGGTAGGCGTGTACGGTGGGAGGTCTATATAAGCAGAGCTCGTTTAGTGAACCGTCAGATCG
CCTGGAGACGCCATCCACGCTGTTTTGACCTCCATAGAAGACACCGACTCTACTAGAGGATCTATTTCCG
GTGAATTCAGCATGGACTACAAGGACGACGATGACAAGGTACCAGGATCTGGGGATTATAAAGATGATGA
TGATAAAGGGTCGGCCGCCAGCTGGAGCCACCCTCAGTTCGAGAAGGGAGGAGGAAGCGGCGGAGGCAGC
GGAGGAGGAAGCTGGAGCCACCCGCAGTTCGAGAAAGGAGCTGGATCCAGCAGCGAACACCAGCTCCTGT
GCTGCGAAGTGGAAACCATCCGCCGCGCGTACCCCGATGCCAACCTCCTCAACGACCGGGTGCTGCGGGC
CATGCTGAAGGCGGAGGAGACCTGCGCGCCCTCGGTGTCCTACTTCAAATGTGTGCAGAAGGAGGTCCTG
CCGTCCATGCGGAAGATCGTCGCCACCTGGATGCTGGAGGTCTGCGAGGAACAGAAGTGCGAGGAGGAGG
TCTTCCCGCTGGCCATGAACTACCTGGACCGCTTCCTGTCGCTGGAGCCCGTGAAAAAGAGCCGCCTGCA
GCTGCTGGGGGCCACTTGCATGTTCGTGGCCTCTAAGATGAAGGAGACCATCCCCCTGACGGCCGAGAAG
CTGTGCATCTACACCGACAACTCCATCCGGCCCGAGGAGCTGCTGCAAATGGAGCTGCTCCTGGTGAACA
AGCTCAAGTGGAACCTGGCCGCAATGACCCCGCACGATTTCATTGAACACTTCCTCTCCAAAATGCCAGA
GGCGGAGGAGAACAAACAGATCATCCGCAAACACGCGCAGACCTTCGTTGCCCTCTGTGCCACAGATGTG
AAGTTCATTTCCAATCCGCCCTCCATGGTGGCAGCGGGGAGCGTGGTGGCCGCAGTGCAAGGCCTGAACC
TGAGGAGCCCCAACAACTTCCTGTCCTACTACCGCCTCACACGCTTCCTCTCCAGAGTGATCAAGTGTGA
CCCAGACTGCCTCCGGGCCTGCCAGGAGCAGATCGAAGCCCTGCTGGAGTCAAGCCTGCGCCAGGCCCAG
CAGAACATGGACCCCAAGGCCGCCGAGGAGGAGGAAGAGGAGGAGGAGGAGGTGGACCTGGCTTGCACAA
GCACCGACGTGCGGGACGTGGACATCTGACTCGAGACTAGTTCTAGAGCGGCCGCGGATCCCGCCCCTCT
CCCTCCCCCCCCCCTAACGTTACTGGCCGAAGCCGCTTGGAATAAGGCCGGTGTGCGTTTGTCTATATGT
TATTTTCCACCATATTGCCGTCTTTTGGCAATGTGAGGGCCCGGAAACCTGGCCCTGTCTTCTTGACGAG
CATTCCTAGGGGTCTTTCCCCTCTCGCCAAAGGAATGCAAGGTCTGTTGAATGTCGTGAAGGAAGCAGTT
CCTCTGGAAGCTTCTTGAAGACAAACAACGTCTGTAGCGACCCTTTGCAGGCAGCGGAACCCCCCACCTG
GCGACAGGTGCCTCTGCGGCCAAAAGCCACGTGTATAAGATACACCTGCAAAGGCGGCACAACCCCAGTG
CCACGTTGTGAGTTGGATAGTTGTGGAAAGAGTCAAATGGCTCACCTCAAGCGTATTCAACAAGGGGCTG
AAGGATGCCCAGAAGGTACCCCATTGTATGGGATCTGATCTGGGGCCTCGGTGCACATGCTTTACATGTG
TTTAGTCGAGGTTAAAAAACGTCTAGGCCCCCCGAACCACGGGGACGTGGTTTTCCTTTGAAAAACACGA
TGATAATATGGTGAGCAAGGGCGAGGAGGATAACATGGCCATCATCAAGGAGTTCATGCGCTTCAAGGTG
CACATGGAGGGCTCCGTGAACGGCCACGAGTTCGAGATCGAGGGCGAGGGCGAGGGCCGCCCCTACGAGG
GCACCCAGACCGCCAAGCTGAAGGTGACCAAGGGTGGCCCCCTGCCCTTCGCCTGGGACATCCTGTCCCC
TCAGTTCATGTACGGCTCCAAGGCCTACGTGAAGCACCCCGCCGACATCCCCGACTACTTGAAGCTGTCC
TTCCCCGAGGGCTTCAAGTGGGAGCGCGTGATGAACTTCGAGGACGGCGGCGTGGTGACCGTGACCCAGG
ACTCCTCCCTGCAGGACGGCGAGTTCATCTACAAGGTGAAGCTGCGCGGCACCAACTTCCCCTCCGACGG
CCCCGTAATGCAGAAGAAGACCATGGGCTGGGAGGCCTCCTCCGAGCGGATGTACCCCGAGGACGGCGCC
CTGAAGGGCGAGATCAAGCAGAGGCTGAAGCTGAAGGACGGCGGCCACTACGACGCTGAGGTCAAGACCA
CCTACAAGGCCAAGAAGCCCGTGCAGCTGCCCGGCGCCTACAACGTCAACATCAAGTTGGACATCACCTC
CCACAACGAGGACTACACCATCGTGGAACAGTACGAACGCGCCGAGGGCCGCCACTCCACCGGCGGCATG
GACGAGCTGTACAAGTGAACGCGTCTGGAACAATCAACCTCTGGATTACAAAATTTGTGAAAGATTGACT
GGTATTCTTAACTATGTTGCTCCTTTTACGCTATGTGGATACGCTGCTTTAATGCCTTTGTATCATGCTA
TTGCTTCCCGTATGGCTTTCATTTTCTCCTCCTTGTATAAATCCTGGTTGCTGTCTCTTTATGAGGAGTT
GTGGCCCGTTGTCAGGCAACGTGGCGTGGTGTGCACTGTGTTTGCTGACGCAACCCCCACTGGTTGGGGC
ATTGCCACCACCTGTCAGCTCCTTTCCGGGACTTTCGCTTTCCCCCTCCCTATTGCCACGGCGGAACTCA
TCGCCGCCTGCCTTGCCCGCTGCTGGACAGGGGCTCGGCTGTTGGGCACTGACAATTCCGTGGTGTTGTC
GGGGAAGCTGACGTCCTTTCCATGGCTGCTCGCCTGTGTTGCCACCTGGATTCTGCGCGGGACGTCCTTC
TGCTACGTCCCTTCGGCCCTCAATCCAGCGGACCTTCCTTCCCGCGGCCTGCTGCCGGCTCTGCGGCCTC
TTCCGCGTCTTCGCCTTCGCCCTCAGACGAGTCGGATCTCCCTTTGGGCCGCCTCCCCGCCTGGAATTAA
TTCTGCAGTCGAGACCTAGAAAAACATGGAGCAATCACAAGTAGCAATACAGCAGCTACCAATGCTGATT
GTGCCTGGCTAGAAGCACAAGAGGAGGAGGAGGTGGGTTTTCCAGTCACACCTCAGGTACCTTTAAGACC
AATGACTTACAAGGCAGCTGTAGATCTTAGCCACTTTTTAAAAGAAAAGAGGGGACTGGAAGGGCTAATT
CACTCCCAACGAAGACAAGATATCCTTGATCTGTGGATCTACCACACACAAGGCTACTTCCCTGATTAGC
AGAACTACACACCAGGGCCAGGGGTCAGATATCCACTGACCTTTGGATGGTGCTACAAGCTAGTACCAGT
TGAGCCAGATAAGGTAGAAGAGGCCAATAAAGGAGAGAACACCAGCTTGTTACACCCTGTGAGCCTGCAT
GGGATGGATGACCCGGAGAGAGAAGTGTTAGAGTGGAGGTTTGACAGCCGCCTAGCATTTCATCACGTGG
CCCGAGAGCTGCATCCGGAGTACTTCAAGAACTGCTGATATCGAGCTTGCTACAAGGGACTTTCCGCTGG
GGACTTTCCAGGGAGGCGTGGCCTGGGCGGGACTGGGGAGTGGCGAGCCCTCAGATCCTGCATATAAGCA
GCTGCTTTTTGCCTGTACTGGGTCTCTCTGGTTAGACCAGATCTGAGCCTGGGAGCTCTCTGGCTAACTA
GGGAACCCACTGCTTAAGCCTCAATAAAGCTTGCCTTGAGTGCTTCAAGTAGTGTGTGCCCGTCTGTTGT
GTGACTCTGGTAACTAGAGATCCCTCAGACCCTTTTAGTCAGTGTGGAAAATCTCTAGCAGTAGTAGTTC
ATGTCATCTTATTATTCAGTATTTATAACTTGCAAAGAAATGAATATCAGAGAGTGAGAGGCCTTGACAT
TGCTAGCGTTTACCGTCGACCTCTAGCTAGAGCTTGGCGTAATCATGGTCATAGCTGTTTCCTGTGTGAA
ATTGTTATCCGCTCACAATTCCACACAACATACGAGCCGGAAGCATAAAGTGTAAAGCCTGGGGTGCCTA
ATGAGTGAGCTAACTCACATTAATTGCGTTGCGCTCACTGCCCGCTTTCCAGTCGGGAAACCTGTCGTGC
CAGCTGCATTAATGAATCGGCCAACGCGCGGGGAGAGGCGGTTTGCGTATTGGGCGCTCTTCCGCTTCCT
CGCTCACTGACTCGCTGCGCTCGGTCGTTCGGCTGCGGCGAGCGGTATCAGCTCACTCAAAGGCGGTAAT
ACGGTTATCCACAGAATCAGGGGATAACGCAGGAAAGAACATGTGAGCAAAAGGCCAGCAAAAGGCCAGG
AACCGTAAAAAGGCCGCGTTGCTGGCGTTTTTCCATAGGCTCCGCCCCCCTGACGAGCATCACAAAAATC
GACGCTCAAGTCAGAGGTGGCGAAACCCGACAGGACTATAAAGATACCAGGCGTTTCCCCCTGGAAGCTC
CCTCGTGCGCTCTCCTGTTCCGACCCTGCCGCTTACCGGATACCTGTCCGCCTTTCTCCCTTCGGGAAGC
GTGGCGCTTTCTCATAGCTCACGCTGTAGGTATCTCAGTTCGGTGTAGGTCGTTCGCTCCAAGCTGGGCT
GTGTGCACGAACCCCCCGTTCAGCCCGACCGCTGCGCCTTATCCGGTAACTATCGTCTTGAGTCCAACCC
GGTAAGACACGACTTATCGCCACTGGCAGCAGCCACTGGTAACAGGATTAGCAGAGCGAGGTATGTAGGC
GGTGCTACAGAGTTCTTGAAGTGGTGGCCTAACTACGGCTACACTAGAAGAACAGTATTTGGTATCTGCG
CTCTGCTGAAGCCAGTTACCTTCGGAAAAAGAGTTGGTAGCTCTTGATCCGGCAAACAAACCACCGCTGG
TAGCGGTGGTTTTTTTGTTTGCAAGCAGCAGATTACGCGCAGAAAAAAAGGATCTCAAGAAGATCCTTTG
ATCTTTTCTACGGGGTCTGACGCTCAGTGGAACGAAAACTCACGTTAAGGGATTTTGGTCATGAGATTAT
CAAAAAGGATCTTCACCTAGATCCTTTTAAATTAAAAATGAAGTTTTAAATCAATCTAAAGTATATATGA
GTAAACTTGGTCTGACAGTTACCAATGCTTAATCAGTGAGGCACCTATCTCAGCGATCTGTCTATTTCGT
TCATCCATAGTTGCCTGACTCCCCGTCGTGTAGATAACTACGATACGGGAGGGCTTACCATCTGGCCCCA
GTGCTGCAATGATACCGCGAGACCCACGCTCACCGGCTCCAGATTTATCAGCAATAAACCAGCCAGCCGG
AAGGGCCGAGCGCAGAAGTGGTCCTGCAACTTTATCCGCCTCCATCCAGTCTATTAATTGTTGCCGGGAA
GCTAGAGTAAGTAGTTCGCCAGTTAATAGTTTGCGCAACGTTGTTGCCATTGCTACAGGCATCGTGGTGT
CACGCTCGTCGTTTGGTATGGCTTCATTCAGCTCCGGTTCCCAACGATCAAGGCGAGTTACATGATCCCC
CATGTTGTGCAAAAAAGCGGTTAGCTCCTTCGGTCCTCCGATCGTTGTCAGAAGTAAGTTGGCCGCAGTG
TTATCACTCATGGTTATGGCAGCACTGCATAATTCTCTTACTGTCATGCCATCCGTAAGATGCTTTTCTG
TGACTGGTGAGTACTCAACCAAGTCATTCTGAGAATAGTGTATGCGGCGACCGAGTTGCTCTTGCCCGGC
GTCAATACGGGATAATACCGCGCCACATAGCAGAACTTTAAAAGTGCTCATCATTGGAAAACGTTCTTCG
GGGCGAAAACTCTCAAGGATCTTACCGCTGTTGAGATCCAGTTCGATGTAACCCACTCGTGCACCCAACT
GATCTTCAGCATCTTTTACTTTCACCAGCGTTTCTGGGTGAGCAAAAACAGGAAGGCAAAATGCCGCAAA
AAAGGGAATAAGGGCGACACGGAAATGTTGAATACTCATACTCTTCCTTTTTCAATATTATTGAAGCATT
TATCAGGGTTATTGTCTCATGAGCGGATACATATTTGAATGTATTTAGAAAAATAAACAAATAGGGGTTC
CGCGCACATTTCCCCGAAAAGTGCCACCTGACGTCGACGGATCGGGAGATCAACTTGTTTATTGCAGCTT
ATAATGGTTACAAATAAAGCAATAGCATCACAAATTTCACAAATAAAGCATTTTTTTCACTGCATTCTAG
TTGTGGTTTGTCCAAACTCATCAATGTATCTTATCATGTCTGGATCAACTGGATAACTCAAGCTAACCAA
AATCATCCCAAACTTCCCACCCCATACCCTATTACCACTGCCAATTACCTGTGGTTTCATTTACTCTAAA
CCTGTGATTCCTCTGAATTATTTTCATTTTAAAGAAATTGTATTTGTTAAATATGTACTACAAACTTAGT
AGT
